Addgene plasmid #220615: Flag-APEX3-C Cloning Vector
Purpose: (Empty Backbone) To express a protein of interest fused to the C-terminus of Flag-APEX3 for proximity labeling or TEM (unpublished)
Depositing lab: Ken-Ichi Takemaru. Depositing organization: Stony Brook University.
Backbone
  Vector backbone: pCD-betaG-FLAG
  Vector type: Mammalian Expression
  Tag / fusion protein: Flag-APEX3 fusion (N terminal on backbone)
Growth in bacteria
  Bacterial resistance: Ampicillin, 100 μg/mL
  Growth temperature: 37°C
  Growth strain: DH5alpha
  Copy number: High Copy
Gene/Insert
  Cloning method: Restriction Enzyme
  Sequencing primers: 5′ GCGTGCCTAATGGGAGGTCT (CSF)
Terms and licenses: Academic/Nonprofit Terms; Industry Terms: Not Available to Industry
How to cite: Flag-APEX3-C Cloning Vector was a gift from Ken-Ichi Takemaru (Addgene plasmid # 220615 ; http://n2t.net/addgene:220615 ; RRID:Addgene_220615)
