[The description below was written by a language model from this plasmid's Addgene catalogue record and pLannotate feature annotations shown in this document.]
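Description:
Flag-APEX3-C Cloning Vector is an empty mammalian expression backbone, built on pCD-betaG-FLAG, for producing a protein of interest fused to the C-terminus of a Flag-APEX3 module. It is a high-copy plasmid of about 5 kb, maintained in E. coli through a ColE1/pUC-type origin and selected with ampicillin via the β-lactamase gene and its native promoter. An f1 phage origin and remnants of a lacZα/lac promoter-operator region are also present, which are leftovers of the phagemid-style parent vector rather than functional parts of the expression cassette.

The expression unit is driven by the simian cytomegalovirus IE94 enhancer/promoter, followed by an SP6 promoter that could support in vitro transcription. Downstream lies a short Flag epitope (annotated as a fragment of 3xFLAG) joined directly to the peroxidase coding sequence. The automated annotation labels this sequence as APEX2, the engineered monomeric soybean ascorbate peroxidase, whereas the depositor calls it APEX3. The record does not say which changes distinguish the two, and the work is listed as unpublished. A short gap after the peroxidase presumably holds the restriction sites used to insert a gene in frame, although the sites themselves are not listed. The annotated SV40 polyadenylation signal follows, flanked by T7 and T3 promoter sequences, all annotated on the reverse strand. No mammalian selection marker is annotated, which points to transient transfection as the likely use.

Once a gene is inserted, the resulting fusion can be detected through the Flag tag. The peroxidase is intended for proximity labeling of neighbouring proteins, or for generating electron-dense contrast for transmission electron microscopy.
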