Features (pLannotate 1.2.2; 17 found; start..end, strand, type, name):
      1..80      -  rep_origin     ori (fragment): high-copy-number ColE1/pMB1/pBR322/pUC origin of replication
    251..1111    -  CDS            AmpR: β-lactamase; bla; confers resistance to ampicillin, carbenicillin, and related antibiotics
   1112..1216    -  promoter       AmpR promoter: bla
   1269..1697    -  rep_origin     f1 ori (sequence partly withheld): f1 bacteriophage origin of replication; arrow indicates direction of (+) strand synthesis
   1702..1768    -  CDS            lacZα (fragment): LacZα fragment of β-galactosidase; lacZ fragment
   1775..2752    +  promoter       CMV IE94 promoter: enhancer/promoter region of simian cytomegalovirus major immediate early transcription unit IE94
   2787..2805    +  promoter       SP6 promoter: promoter for bacteriophage SP6 RNA polymerase
   2843..2869    +  CDS            3xFLAG (fragment): three tandem FLAG® epitope tags
   2873..3619    +  CDS            APEX2: soybean ascorbate peroxidase, engineered to serve as a monomeric tag for electron microscopy and live-cell proteomics (Lam et al., 2015) more active than the original APEX due to the A134P mutation
   3662..3679    -  promoter       T7 promoter (fragment): promoter for bacteriophage T7 RNA polymerase
   3684..3818    -  polyA_signal   SV40 poly(A) signal: SV40 polyadenylation signal
   3931..3949    -  promoter       T3 promoter: promoter for bacteriophage T3 RNA polymerase
   3994..4010    -  protein_bind   lac operator: The lac repressor binds to the lac operator to inhibit transcription in E. coli. This inhibition can be relieved by adding lactose or isopropyl-β-D-thiogalactopyranoside (IPTG). lac repressor encoded by lacI
   4018..4048    -  promoter       lac promoter: promoter for the E. coli lac operon
   4063..4084    -  protein_bind   CAP binding site: CAP binding activates transcription in the presence of cAMP. E. coli catabolite activator protein
   4097..4189    -  CDS            lacI (fragment): lac repressor; lacI; The lac repressor binds to the lac operator to inhibit transcription in E. coli. This inhibition can be relieved by adding lactose or isopropyl-β-D-thiogalactopyranoside (IPTG).
   4372..4960    -  rep_origin     ori: high-copy-number ColE1/pMB1/pBR322/pUC origin of replication
>Addgene plasmid #220615 | Flag-APEX3-C Cloning Vector | addgene full sequence | sequence record 435941 | Addgene NGS Result
CCGGCAAACAAACCACCGCTGGTAGCGGTGGTTTTTTTGTTTGCAAGCAGCAGATTACGCGCAGAAAAAA
AGGATCTCAAGAAGATCCTTTGATCTTTTCTACGGGGTCTGACGCTCAGTGGAACGAAAACTCACGTTAA
GGGATTTTGGTCATGAGATTATCAAAAAGGATCTTCACCTAGATCCTTTTAAATTAAAAATGAAGTTTTA
AATCAATCTAAAGTATATATGAGTAAACTTGGTCTGACAGTTACCAATGCTTAATCAGTGAGGCACCTAT
CTCAGCGATCTGTCTATTTCGTTCATCCATAGTTGCCTGACTCCCCGTCGTGTAGATAACTACGATACGG
GAGGGCTTACCATCTGGCCCCAGTGCTGCAATGATACCGCGAGACCCACGCTCACCGGCTCCAGATTTAT
CAGCAATAAACCAGCCAGCCGGAAGGGCCGAGCGCAGAAGTGGTCCTGCAACTTTATCCGCCTCCATCCA
GTCTATTAATTGTTGCCGGGAAGCTAGAGTAAGTAGTTCGCCAGTTAATAGTTTGCGCAACGTTGTTGCC
ATTGCTACAGGCATCGTGGTGTCACGCTCGTCGTTTGGTATGGCTTCATTCAGCTCCGGTTCCCAACGAT
CAAGGCGAGTTACATGATCCCCCATGTTGTGCAAAAAAGCGGTTAGCTCCTTCGGTCCTCCGATCGTTGT
CAGAAGTAAGTTGGCCGCAGTGTTATCACTCATGGTTATGGCAGCACTGCATAATTCTCTTACTGTCATG
CCATCCGTAAGATGCTTTTCTGTGACTGGTGAGTACTCAACCAAGTCATTCTGAGAATAGTGTATGCGGC
GACCGAGTTGCTCTTGCCCGGCGTCAATACGGGATAATACCGCGCCACATAGCAGAACTTTAAAAGTGCT
CATCATTGGAAAACGTTCTTCGGGGCGAAAACTCTCAAGGATCTTACCGCTGTTGAGATCCAGTTCGATG
TAACCCACTCGTGCACCCAACTGATCTTCAGCATCTTTTACTTTCACCAGCGTTTCTGGGTGAGCAAAAA
CAGGAAGGCAAAATGCCGCAAAAAAGGGAATAAGGGCGACACGGAAATGTTGAATACTCATACTCTTCCT
TTTTCAATATTATTGAAGCATTTATCAGGGTTATTGTCTCATGAGCGGATACATATTTGAATGTATTTAG
AAAAATAAACAAATAGGGGTTCCGCGCACATTTCCCCGAAAAGTGCCACCTAAATTGTAAGCGTTAATAT
TTTGTTAAAATTCGCGTTAAATTTTTGTTAAATCAGCTCATTTTTTAACCAATAGGCCGAAATCGGCAAA
ATCCCTTATAAATCAAAAGAATAGACCGAGATAGGGT
[37 nt withheld, positions 1368-1404]
AAAGAACGTGGACTCCAACGTCAAAGG
[49 nt withheld, positions 1432-1480]
T
[91 nt withheld, positions 1482-1572]
G
[124 nt withheld, positions 1574-1697]
CCCATTCGCCATTCAGGCTGCGCAACTGTTGGGAAGGGCGATCGGTGCGGGCCTCTTCGCTATTACGCCA
GTCGACCGCCAATTCAATATGGCGTATATGGACTCATGCCAATTCAATATGGTGGATCTGGACCTGTGCC
AATTCAATATGGCGTATATGGACTCGTGCCAATTCAATATGGTGGATCTGGACCCCAGCCAATTCAATAT
GGCGGACTTGGCACCATGCCAATTCAATATGGCGGACCTGGCACTGTGCCAACTGGGGAGGGGTCTACTT
GGCACGGTGCCAAGTTTGAGGAGGGGTCTTGGCCCTGTGCCAAGTCCGCCATATTGAATTGGCATGGTGC
CAATAATGGCGGCCATATTGGCTATATGCCAGGATCAATATATAGGCAATATCCAATATGGCCCTATGCC
AATATGGCTATTGGCCAGGTTCAATACTATGTATTGGCCCTATGCCATATAGTATTCCATATATGGGTTT
TCCTATTGACGTAGATAGCCCCTCCCAATGGGCGGTCCCATATACCATATATGGGGCTTCCTAATACCGC
CCATAGCCACTCCCCCATTGACGTCAATGGTCTCTATATATGGTCTTTCCTATTGACGTCATATGGGCGG
TCCTATTGACGTATATGGCGCCTCCCCCATTGACGTCAATTACGGTAAATGGCCCGCCTGGCTCAATGCC
CATTGACGTCAATAGGACCACCCACCATTGACGTCAATGGGATGGCTCATTGCCCATTCATATCCGTTCT
CACGCCCCCTATTGACGTCAATGACGGTAAATGGCCCACTTGGCAGTACATCAATATCTATTAATAGTAA
CTTGGCAAGTACATTACTATTGGAAGTACGCCAGGGTACATTGGCAGTACTCCCATTGACGTCAATGGCG
GTAAATGGCCCGCGATGGCTGCCAAGTACATCCCCATTGACGTCAATGGGGAGGGGCAATGACGCAAATG
GGCGTTCCATTGACGTAAATGGGCGGTAGGCGTGCCTAATGGGAGGTCTATATAAGCAATGCTCGTTTAG
GGAACCGCCATTCTGCCTGGGGACGTCGGAGCAAGCTTGATTTAGGTGACACTATAGAATACAAGCTACT
TGTTCTTTTTGCAGGATCCACCATGGATTACAAGGATGACGACGATAAGATCCGCGGAAAGTCTTACCCA
ACTGTGAGTGCTGATTACCAGGACGCCGTTGAGAAGGCGAAGAAGAAGCTCAGAGGCTTCATCGCTGAGA
AGAGATGCGCTCCTCTAATGCTCCGTTTGGCATTCCACTCTGCTGGAACCTTTGACAAGGGCACGAAGAC
TGGTGGACCCTTCGGAACCATCAAGCACCCTGCCGAACTGGCTCACAGCGCTAACAACGGTCTTGACATC
GCTGTTAGGCTTTTGGAGCCACTCAAGGCGGAGTTCCCTATTTTGAGCTACGCCGATTTCTACCAGTTGG
CTGGCGTTGTTGCCGTTGAGGTCACGGGTGGACCTAAGGTTCCATTCCACCCTGGAAGAGAGGACAAGCC
TGAGCCACCACCAGAGGGTCGCTTGCCTGATCCCACTAAGGGTTCTGACCATTTGAGAGATGTGTTTGGC
AAAGCTATGGGGCTTACTGACCAAGATATTGTTGCTCTATCTGGGGGTCACACTATTGGAGCTGCACACA
AGGAGCGTTCTGGATTTGAGGGTCCCTGGACCTCTAATCCTCTTATTTTCGACAACTCATACTTCACGGA
GTTGTTGAGTGGTGAGAAGGAAGGTCTCCTTCAGCTACCTTCTGACAAGGCTCTTTTGTCTGACCCTGTA
TTCCGCCCTCTCGTTGATAAATATGCAGCGGACGAAGATGCCTTCTTTGCTGATTACGCTGAGGCTCACC
AAAAGGCTTCCGAGCTTGGGTTTGCTGATGCCGGATCTCAGATCTCGAATTCAAGGCCTCTCGAGCCTCT
AGAACTATAGTGAGTCGTATTACGTAGATCCAGACATGATAAGATACATTGATGAGTTTGGACAAACCAC
AACTAGAATGCAGTGAAAAAAATGCTTTATTTGTGAAATTTGTGATGCTATTGCTTTATTTGTAACCATT
ATAAGCTGCAATAAACAAGTTAACAACAACAATTGCATTCATTTTATGTTTCAGGTTCAGGGGGAGGTGT
GGGAGGTTTTTTAATTCGCGGCCGCGGCGCCAATGCATTGGGCCCGGTACCCAGCTTTTGTTCCCTTTAG
TGAGGGTTAATTGCGCGCTTGGCGTAATCATGGTCATAGCTGTTTCCTGTGTGAAATTGTTATCCGCTCA
CAATTCCACACAACATACGAGCCGGGAGCATAAAGTGTAAAGCCTGGGGTGCCTAATGAGTGAGCTAACT
CACATTAATTGCGTTGCGCTCACTGCCCGCTTTCCAGTCGGGAAACCTGTCGTGCCAGCTGCATTAATGA
ATCGGCCAACGCGCGGGGAGAGGCGGTTTGCGTATTGGGCGCTCTTCCGCTTCCTCGCTCACTGACTCGC
TGCGCTCGGTCGTTCGGCTGCGGCGAGCGGTATCAGCTCACTCAAAGGCGGTAATACGGTTATCCACAGA
ATCAGGGGATAACGCAGGAAAGAACATGTGAGCAAAAGGCCAGCAAAAGGCCAGGAACCGTAAAAAGGCC
GCGTTGCTGGCGTTTTTCCATAGGCTCCGCCCCCCTGACGAGCATCACAAAAATCGACGCTCAAGTCAGA
GGTGGCGAAACCCGACAGGACTATAAAGATACCAGGCGTTTCCCCCTGGAAGCTCCCTCGTGCGCTCTCC
TGTTCCGACCCTGCCGCTTACCGGATACCTGTCCGCCTTTCTCCCTTCGGGAAGCGTGGCGCTTTCTCAT
AGCTCACGCTGTAGGTATCTCAGTTCGGTGTAGGTCGTTCGCTCCAAGCTGGGCTGTGTGCACGAACCCC
CCGTTCAGCCCGACCGCTGCGCCTTATCCGGTAACTATCGTCTTGAGTCCAACCCGGTAAGACACGACTT
ATCGCCACTGGCAGCAGCCACTGGTAACAGGATTAGCAGAGCGAGGTATGTAGGCGGTGCTACAGAGTTC
TTGAAGTGGTGGCCTAACTACGGCTACACTAGAAGAACAGTATTTGGTATCTGCGCTCTGCTGAAGCCAG
TTACCTTCGGAAAAAGAGTTGGTAGCTCTTGATCCGGCAAACAAACCACCGCTGGTAGCGGTGGTTTTTT
TGTTTGCAAGCAGCAGATTACGCGCAGAAAAAAAGGATCTCAAGAAGATCCTTTGATCTTTTCTACGGGG
TCTGACGCTCAGTGGAACGA
